Addgene plasmid #63920: pYC42
Purpose: (Empty Backbone) Recipient replicative vector to construct mCherry tagged fusions
Depositing lab: Irene Castano Navarro. Depositing organization: Instituto Potosino de Investigacion Cientifica y Tecnologica. Publication: Expression vectors for C-terminal fusions with fluorescent proteins and epitope tags in Candida glabrata. Yanez-Carrillo P, Orta-Zavalza E, Gutierrez-Escobedo G, Patron-Soberano A, De Las Penas A, Castano I. Fungal Genet Biol. 2015 May 15. pii: S1087-1845(15)00087-0. doi: 10.1016/j.fgb.2015.04.020. PubMed 25986172.
Backbone
  Vector backbone: pMJ22
  Backbone size (bp): 4509
  Modifications to backbone: Digested and clonning of mCherry casete as BamHI/BglII fragment
  Vector type: Yeast Expression
  Selectable markers: Nourseothricin
  Tag / fusion protein: mCherry
Growth in bacteria
  Bacterial resistance: Ampicillin, 100 μg/mL
  Growth temperature: 30°C
  Growth strain: DH10B
  Copy number: High Copy
Gene/Insert
  Cloning method: Restriction Enzyme
Terms and licenses: Academic/Nonprofit Terms; Industry Terms: Not Available to Industry
How to cite: pYC42 was a gift from Irene Castano Navarro (Addgene plasmid # 63920 ; http://n2t.net/addgene:63920 ; RRID:Addgene_63920)
