[The description below was written by a language model from this plasmid's Addgene catalogue record and pLannotate feature annotations shown in this document.]
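Description:
pYC42 is an empty recipient vector for building C-terminal mCherry fusions in yeast. It is catalogued as a yeast expression plasmid, and the associated work concerns fluorescent-protein and epitope-tag vectors for Candida glabrata. It derives from the backbone pMJ22, into which an mCherry cassette was inserted as a BamHI/BglII fragment, and the depositor sequence is 5,228 bp. In E. coli it is maintained through a high-copy ColE1/pUC-type origin and selected with ampicillin via the bla gene and its native promoter. Small remnants of pBR322 and pBluescript ancestry are also annotated (bom, rop and lacI fragments, lac promoter/operator, CAP site, T3 promoter), but these play no evident role in the plasmid's use.

Selection in yeast relies on a nourseothricin resistance cassette, in which the S. cerevisiae TEF1 promoter drives the Streptomyces noursei nat1 acetyltransferase, followed by the CYC1 terminator. A fragment of the URA3 promoter lies just upstream. The mCherry coding sequence (a monomeric DsRed derivative, mammalian codon-optimised) is flanked on both sides by pBluescript polylinker fragments. A gene of interest, presumably with its own promoter, can therefore be cloned by restriction digestion upstream and in frame to give a red fluorescent fusion for localisation or expression studies. The feature table shows no yeast promoter directly upstream of mCherry and no terminator directly downstream of it. The catalogue calls the plasmid replicative, yet no yeast replication origin or centromere element was annotated, so the record does not identify the sequence responsible for maintenance in yeast.
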