Features (pLannotate 1.2.2; 17 found; start..end, strand, type, name):
    137..186     +  misc_feature   bom (fragment): basis of mobility region from pBR322
    196..332     +  promoter       URA3 promoter (fragment): S. cerevisiae URA3
    349..747     +  promoter       TEF1 promoter: S. cerevisiae TEF1; promoter for EF-1α
    767..1331    +  CDS            NrsR (fragment): nourseothricin acetyltransferase; Streptomyces noursei nat1; confers resistance to nourseothricin
   1340..1587    +  terminator     CYC1 terminator: S. cerevisiae CYC1; transcription terminator for CYC1
   1592..1663    -  misc_feature   MCS (fragment): pBluescript multiple cloning site
   1666..2376    +  CDS            mCherry: monomeric derivative of DsRed fluorescent protein (Shaner et al., 2004) mammalian codon-optimized
   2378..2418    -  misc_feature   MCS (fragment): pBluescript multiple cloning site
   2431..2449    -  promoter       T3 promoter: promoter for bacteriophage T3 RNA polymerase
   2494..2510    -  protein_bind   lac operator: The lac repressor binds to the lac operator to inhibit transcription in E. coli. This inhibition can be relieved by adding lactose or isopropyl-β-D-thiogalactopyranoside (IPTG). lac repressor encoded by lacI
   2518..2548    -  promoter       lac promoter: promoter for the E. coli lac operon
   2563..2584    -  protein_bind   CAP binding site: CAP binding activates transcription in the presence of cAMP. E. coli catabolite activator protein
   2597..2689    -  CDS            lacI (fragment): lac repressor; lacI; The lac repressor binds to the lac operator to inhibit transcription in E. coli. This inhibition can be relieved by adding lactose or isopropyl-β-D-thiogalactopyranoside (IPTG).
   2872..3460    -  rep_origin     ori: high-copy-number ColE1/pMB1/pBR322/pUC origin of replication
   3631..4491    -  CDS            AmpR: β-lactamase; bla; confers resistance to ampicillin, carbenicillin, and related antibiotics
   4492..4563    -  promoter       AmpR promoter: bla
   5228..35      +  CDS            rop (fragment) (across the origin): Rop protein, which maintains plasmids at low copy number; rop
>Addgene plasmid #63920 | pYC42 | depositor full sequence | sequence record 106681 | pYC42 sequence 5228 bps
TCGCGCGTTTCGGTGATGACGGTGAAAACCTCTGACACATGCACCTCCCGGAGACGGTCACAGCTTGTCT
GTAAGCGGATGCCGGGAGCAGACAAGCCCGTCAGGGCGCGTCAGCGGGTGTTGGCGGGTGTCGGGGCTGG
CTTAACTATGCGGCATCAGAGCAGATTGTACTGAGAGTGCACCATACCACAGCTTTTCAATTCAATTCAT
CATTTTTTTTTTATTCTTTTTTTTGATTTCGGTTTCTTTGAAATTTTTTTGATTCGGTAATCTCCGAACA
GAAGGAAGAACGAAGGAAGGAGCACAGACTTAGATTGGTATATATACGCATACCATAAAGCACAGCTCCA
TAGCTTCAAAATGTTTCTACTCCTTTTTTACTCTTCCAGATTTTCTCGGACTCCGCGCATCGCCGTACCA
CTTCAAAACACCCAAGCACAGCATACTAAATTTCCCCTCTTTCTTCCTCTAGGGTGTCGTTAATTACCCG
TACTAAAGGTTTGGAAAAGAAAAAAGAGACCGCCTCGTTTCTTTTTCTTCGTCGAAAAAGGCAATAAAAA
TTTTTATCACGTTTCTTTTTCTTGAAAATTTTTTTTTTGATTTTTTTCTCTTTCGATGACCTCCCATTGA
TATTTAAGTTAATAAACGGTCTTCAATTTCTCAAGTTTCAGTTTCATTTTTCTTGTTCTATTACAACTTT
TTTTACTTCTTGCTCATTAGAAAGAAAGCATAGCAATCTAATCTAAGTTTTGGATCTAAAATGGGCACCA
CTCTTGACGACACGGCTTACCGATACCGCACCAGTGTCCCGGGGGACGCCGAGGCCATCGAGGCACTGGA
TGGGTCCTTCACCACCGACACCGTCTTCCGCGTCACCGCCACCGGGGACGGCTTCACCCTGCGGGAGGTG
CCGGTGGACCCGCCCCTGACCAAGGTGTTCCCCGACGACGAATCGGACGACGAATCGGACGACGGGGAGG
ACGGCGACCCTGACTCCCGGACGTTCGTCGCGTACGGGGACGACGGCGACCTGGCGGGCTTCGTGGTCGT
CTCGTACTCCGGCTGGAACCGCCGGCTGACCGTCGAGGACATCGAGGTCGCCCCGGAGCACCGGGGGCAC
GGGGTCGGGCGCGCGTTGATGGGGCTCGCGACGGAGTTCGCCCGCGAGCTGGGCGCCGGGCACCTCTGGC
TGGAGGTCACCAACGTCAACGCACCGGCGATCCACGCGTACCGGCGGATGGGGTTCACCCTCTGCGGCCT
GGACACCGCCCTGTACGACGGCACCGCCTCGGACGGCGAGCAGGCGCTCTACATGAGCATGCCCTGCCCC
TAAGTCGAGTCATGTAATTAGTTATGTCACGCTTACATTCACGCCCTCCCCCCACATCCGCTCTAACCGA
AAAGGAAGGAGTTAGACAACCTGAAGTCTAGGTCCCTATTTATTTTTTTATAGTTATGTTAGTATTAAGA
ACGTTATTTATATTTCAAATTTTTCTTTTTTTTCTGTACAGACGCGTGTACGCATGTAACATTATACTGA
AAACCTTGCTTGAGAAGGTTTTGGGACGCTCGAAGGCTTTAATTTGCGGCCGGTACCGGGCCCCCCCTCG
AGGTCGACGGTATCGATAAGCTTGATATCGAATTCCTGCAGCCCGGGGGATCCTAATGGTGAGCAAGGGC
GAGGAGGATAACATGGCCATCATCAAGGAGTTCATGCGCTTCAAGGTGCACATGGAGGGCTCCGTGAACG
GCCACGAGTTCGAGATCGAGGGCGAGGGCGAGGGCCGCCCCTACGAGGGCACCCAGACCGCCAAGCTGAA
GGTGACCAAGGGTGGCCCCCTGCCCTTCGCCTGGGACATCCTGTCCCCTCAGTTCATGTACGGCTCCAAG
GCCTACGTGAAGCACCCCGCCGACATCCCCGACTACTTGAAGCTGTCCTTCCCCGAGGGCTTCAAGTGGG
AGCGCGTGATGAACTTCGAGGACGGCGGCGTGGTGACCGTGACCCAGGACTCCTCCCTGCAGGACGGCGA
GTTCATCTACAAGGTGAAGCTGCGCGGCACCAACTTCCCCTCCGACGGCCCCGTAATGCAGAAGAAGACC
ATGGGCTGGGAGGCCTCCTCCGAGCGGATGTACCCCGAGGACGGCGCCCTGAAGGGCGAGATCAAGCAGA
GGCTGAAGCTGAAGGACGGCGGCCACTACGACGCTGAGGTCAAGACCACCTACAAGGCCAAGAAGCCCGT
GCAGCTGCCCGGCGCCTACAACGTCAACATCAAGTTGGACATCACCTCCCACAACGAGGACTACACCATC
GTGGAACAGTACGAACGCGCCGAGGGCCGCCACTCCACCGGCGGCATGGACGAGCTGTACAAGTAGAGAT
CCACTAGTTCTAGAGCGGCCGCCACCGCGGTGGAGCTCCAGCTTTTGTTCCCTTTAGTGAGGGTTAATTG
CGCGCTTGGCGTAATCATGGTCATAGCTGTTTCCTGTGTGAAATTGTTATCCGCTCACAATTCCACACAA
CATACGAGCCGGAAGCATAAAGTGTAAAGCCTGGGGTGCCTAATGAGTGAGCTAACTCACATTAATTGCG
TTGCGCTCACTGCCCGCTTTCCAGTCGGGAAACCTGTCGTGCCAGCTGCATTAATGAATCGGCCAACGCG
CGGGGAGAGGCGGTTTGCGTATTGGGCGCTCTTCCGCTTCCTCGCTCACTGACTCGCTGCGCTCGGTCGT
TCGGCTGCGGCGAGCGGTATCAGCTCACTCAAAGGCGGTAATACGGTTATCCACAGAATCAGGGGATAAC
GCAGGAAAGAACATGTGAGCAAAAGGCCAGCAAAAGGCCAGGAACCGTAAAAAGGCCGCGTTGCTGGCGT
TTTTCCATAGGCTCCGCCCCCCTGACGAGCATCACAAAAATCGACGCTCAAGTCAGAGGTGGCGAAACCC
GACAGGACTATAAAGATACCAGGCGTTTCCCCCTGGAAGCTCCCTCGTGCGCTCTCCTGTTCCGACCCTG
CCGCTTACCGGATACCTGTCCGCCTTTCTCCCTTCGGGAAGCGTGGCGCTTTCTCATAGCTCACGCTGTA
GGTATCTCAGTTCGGTGTAGGTCGTTCGCTCCAAGCTGGGCTGTGTGCACGAACCCCCCGTTCAGCCCGA
CCGCTGCGCCTTATCCGGTAACTATCGTCTTGAGTCCAACCCGGTAAGACACGACTTATCGCCACTGGCA
GCAGCCACTGGTAACAGGATTAGCAGAGCGAGGTATGTAGGCGGTGCTACAGAGTTCTTGAAGTGGTGGC
CTAACTACGGCTACACTAGAAGGACAGTATTTGGTATCTGCGCTCTGCTGAAGCCAGTTACCTTCGGAAA
AAGAGTTGGTAGCTCTTGATCCGGCAAACAAACCACCGCTGGTAGCGGTGGTTTTTTTGTTTGCAAGCAG
CAGATTACGCGCAGAAAAAAAGGATCTCAAGAAGATCCTTTGATCTTTTCTACGGGGTCTGACGCTCAGT
GGAACGAAAACTCACGTTAAGGGATTTTGGTCATGAGATTATCAAAAAGGATCTTCACCTAGATCCTTTT
AAATTAAAAATGAAGTTTTAAATCAATCTAAAGTATATATGAGTAAACTTGGTCTGACAGTTACCAATGC
TTAATCAGTGAGGCACCTATCTCAGCGATCTGTCTATTTCGTTCATCCATAGTTGCCTGACTCCCCGTCG
TGTAGATAACTACGATACGGGAGGGCTTACCATCTGGCCCCAGTGCTGCAATGATACCGCGAGACCCACG
CTCACCGGCTCCAGATTTATCAGCAATAAACCAGCCAGCCGGAAGGGCCGAGCGCAGAAGTGGTCCTGCA
ACTTTATCCGCCTCCATCCAGTCTATTAATTGTTGCCGGGAAGCTAGAGTAAGTAGTTCGCCAGTTAATA
GTTTGCGCAACGTTGTTGCCATTGCTACAGGCATCGTGGTGTCACGCTCGTCGTTTGGTATGGCTTCATT
CAGCTCCGGTTCCCAACGATCAAGGCGAGTTACATGATCCCCCATGTTGTGCAAAAAAGCGGTTAGCTCC
TTCGGTCCTCCGATCGTTGTCAGAAGTAAGTTGGCCGCAGTGTTATCACTCATGGTTATGGCAGCACTGC
ATAATTCTCTTACTGTCATGCCATCCGTAAGATGCTTTTCTGTGACTGGTGAGTACTCAACCAAGTCATT
CTGAGAATAGTGTATGCGGCGACCGAGTTGCTCTTGCCCGGCGTCAATACGGGATAATACCGCGCCACAT
AGCAGAACTTTAAAAGTGCTCATCATTGGAAAACGTTCTTCGGGGCGAAAACTCTCAAGGATCTTACCGC
TGTTGAGATCCAGTTCGATGTAACCCACTCGTGCACCCAACTGATCTTCAGCATCTTTTACTTTCACCAG
CGTTTCTGGGTGAGCAAAAACAGGAAGGCAAAATGCCGCAAAAAAGGGAATAAGGGCGACACGGAAATGT
TGAATACTCATACTCTTCCTTTTTCAATATTATTGAAGCATTTATCAGGGTTATTGTCTCATGAGCGGAT
ACATATTTGAATGTGGGGATCTCTAATGATGCAATTTTTGTTTTGTACACTAAGATTCTATTTCGGAACT
CTTACCCATGTCATTATTTACTTTATTTTCATTATTGTAATTTTTTAAGCTTTTATTATGAATTATTTAA
ATACAATTCTTTTTGATCATGTGACAGACATCACTGAAAGATGTGCTCTGCGTTATTAGTCAGATTGAAA
TATACATTTTCATGTAGATATGATGTTCTTACTTTAAATGTTGTTCCATTTGCTAGCTTAAATAGACGAT
ATTATAAATTTAAGTATTCACTAAAAATCTGACCCATTAATGTTAGAATTAGTATTATTTTTTGTGATAT
TACATTTTTATATTTTGGATTTCAACCAATGCTCTGCGATATGATTCAACAGAATAATATGTACAAGCTA
CTTTAATTCATATATACTAATAGATTCACAGATCCAGTACGACTGCAAGAATTTACGTTTTGTTTGAAAT
GGTAGTAGCTACACTAAATTAACAATGATCGATTAATCCACATCCACAGTGTGTAATCATCCTAATGAAA
ACAAGAATAACTACAAAAATGAATATAAACTTTTTGCATGTTAGTCTAACCTGCTAAGAAACCATTATTA
TCATGACATTAACCTATAAAAATAGGCGTATCACGAGGCCCTTTCGTC
