>Addgene plasmid #63920 | pYC42 | addgene partial sequence | sequence record 110458 | M13pUC-Rev 5'-AGCGGATAACAATTTCACACAGG-3'
AGCGCGCAATTAACCCTCACTAAAGGGAACAAAAGCTGGAGCTCCACCGCGGTGGCGGCCGCTCTAGAAC
TAGTGGATCTCTACTTGTACAGCTCGTCCATGCCGCCGGTGGAGTGGCGGCCCTCGGCGCGTTCGTACTG
TTCCACGATGGTGTAGTCCTCGTTGTGGGAGGTGATGTCCAACTTGATGTTGACGTTGTAGGCGCCGGGC
AGCTGCACGGGCTTCTTGGCCTTGTAGGTGGTCTTGACCTCAGCGTCGTAGTGGCCGCCGTCCTTCAGCT
TCAGCCTCTGCTTGATCTCGCCCTTCAGGGCGCCGTCCTCGGGGTACATCCGCTCGGAGGAGGCCTCCCA
GCCCATGGTCTTCTTCTGCATTACGGGGCCGTCGGAGGGGAAGTTGGTGCCGCGCAGCTTCACCTTGTAG
ATGAACTCGCCGTCCTGCAGGGAGGAGTCCTGGGTCACGGTCACCACGCCGCCGTCCTCGAAGTTCATCA
CGCGCTCCCACTTGAAGCCCTCGGGGAAGGACAGCTTCAAGTAGTCGGGGATGTCGGCGGGGTGCTTCAC
GTAGGCCTTGGAGCCGTACATGAACTGAGGGGACAGGATGTCCCAGGCGAAGGGCAGGGGGCCACCCTTG
GTCACCTTCAGCTTGGCGGTCTGGGTGCCCTCGTAGGGGCGGCCCTCGCCCTCGCCCTCGATCTCGAACT
CGTGGCCGTTCACGGAGCCCTCCATGTGCACCTTGAAGCGCATGAACTCCTTGATGATGGCCATGTTATC
CTCCTCGCC
