>Addgene plasmid #63920 | pYC42 | addgene partial sequence | sequence record 110651 | CYC1-terF 5'-GGACGCTCGAAGGCTTTAAT-3'
AGCTTGATATCGAATTCCTGCAGCCCGGGGGATCCTAATGGTGAGCAAGGGCGAGGAGGATAACATGGCC
ATCATCAAGGAGTTCATGCGCTTCAAGGTGCACATGGAGGGCTCCGTGAACGGCCACGAGTTCGAGATCG
AGGGCGAGGGCGAGGGCCGCCCCTACGAGGGCACCCAGACCGCCAAGCTGAAGGTGACCAAGGGTGGCCC
CCTGCCCTTCGCCTGGGACATCCTGTCCCCTCAGTTCATGTACGGCTCCAAGGCCTACGTGAAGCACCCC
GCCGACATCCCCGACTACTTGAAGCTGTCCTTCCCCGAGGGCTTCAAGTGGGAGCGCGTGATGAACTTCG
AGGACGGCGGCGTGGTGACCGTGACCCAGGACTCCTCCCTGCAGGACGGCGAGTTCATCTACAAGGTGAA
GCTGCGCGGCACCAACTTCCCCTCCGACGGCCCCGTAATGCAGAAGAAGACCATGGGCTGGGAGGCCTCC
TCCGAGCGGATGTACCCCGAGGACGGCGCCCTGAAGGGCGAGATCAAGCAGAGGCTGAAGCTGAAGGACG
GCGGCCACTACGACGCTGAGGTCAAGACCACCTACAAGGCCAAGAAGCCCGTGCAGCTGCCCGGCGCCTA
CAACGTCAACATCAAGTTGGACATCACCTCCCACAACGAGGACTACACCATCGTGGAACAGTACGAACGC
GCCGAGGGCCGCCACTCCACCGGCGGCATGGACGAGCTGTACAAGTAGAGATCCACTAGTTCTAGAGCGG
CCGCCACCGCGGTGGAGCTCCAGCTTT
